>Addgene plasmid #90280 | pMST635- BB3_L_AC_hyg_KanOri_pyrG5 | addgene full sequence | sequence record 181692 | Addgene NGS Result
GGAGCGCAAAAAACCCCGCCCCTGACAGGGCGGGGTTTTTTCGCGATCGGAGACCGGATCCCTCGAGGGT
CTCCAATTCATGAATAACGGTGAGACTAGCGGCCGGTCCCCTTATCCCAGCTGTTCCACGTTGGCCTGCC
CCTCAGTTAGCGCTCAACTCAATGCCCCTCACTGGCGAGGCGAGGGCAAGGATGGAGGGGCAGCATCGCC
TGAGTTGGAGCAAAGCGGCCGCCATGGGAGCAGCGAACCAACGGAGGGATGCCGTGCTTTGTCGTGGCTG
CTGTGGCCAATCCGGGCCCTTGGTTGGCTCACAGAGCGTTGCTGTGAGTCCATGAGCTATTATTGCTAGG
TACAGTATAGAGAGAGGAGAGAGAGAGAGAGAGAGAGAGGGGAAAAAAGGTGAGGTTGAAGTGAGAAAAA
AAAAAAAAAAAATCCAACCACTGACGGCTGCCGGCTCTGCCACCCCCCTCCCTCCACCCCAGACCACCTG
CACACTCAGCGCGCAGCATCACCTAATCTTGGCTCGCCTTCCCGCAGCTCAGGTTGTTTTTTTTTTCTCT
CTCCCTCGTCGAAGCCGCCCTTGTTCCCTTATTTATTTCCCTCTCCATCCTTGTCTGCCTTTGGTCCATC
TGCCCCTTTGTCTGCATCTCTTTTGCACGCATCGCCTTATCGTCGTCTCTTTTTTCACTCACGGGAGCTT
GACGATGACCTGACTCGTGAGCCTCACCTGCTGATTTCTCTCCCCCCCTCCCGACCGGCTTGACTTTTGT
TTCTCCTCCAGTACCTTATCGCGAAGCCGGAAGAACCTCTTAACCTCTAGATGAAAAAGCCTGAACTCAC
CGCGACGTCTGTCGAGAAGTTCCTGATCGAAAAGTTCGACAGCGTCTCCGACCTGATGCAGCTCTCGGAG
GGCGAAGAATCTCGTGCTTTCAGCTTCGATGTAGGAGGGCGTGGATATGTCCTGCGGGTAAATAGCTGCG
CCGATGGTTTCTACAAAGATCGTTATGTTTATCGGCACTTTGCATCGGCCGCGCTCCCGATTCCGGAAGT
GCTTGACATTGGGGAATTCAGCGAGAGCCTGACCTATTGCATCTCCCGCCGTGCACAGGGTGTCACGTTG
CAAGACCTGCCTGAAACCGAACTGCCCGCTGTTCTGCAGCCGGTCGCGGAGGCCATGGATGCGATCGCTG
CGGCCGATCTCAGCCAGACGAGCGGGTTCGGCCCATTCGGACCGCAAGGAATCGGTCAATACACTACATG
GCGTGATTTCATATGCGCGATTGCTGATCCCCATGTGTATCACTGGCAAACTGTGATGGACGACACCGTC
AGTGCGTCCGTCGCGCAGGCTCTCGATGAGCTGATGCTTTGGGCCGAGGACTGCCCCGAAGTCCGGCACC
TCGTGCACGCGGATTTCGGCTCCAACAATGTCCTGACGGACAATGGCCGCATAACAGCGGTCATTGACTG
GAGCGAGGCGATGTTCGGGGATTCCCAATACGAGGTCGCCAACATCTTCTTCTGGAGGCCGTGGTTGGCT
TGTATGGAGCAGCAGACGCGCTACTTCGAGCGGAGGCACCCGGAGCTTGCAGGATCGCCGCGGCTCCGGG
CGTATATGCTCCGCATTGGTCTTGACCAACTCTATCAGAGCTTGGTTGACGGCAATTTCGATGATGCAGC
TTGGGCGCAGGGTCGATGCGACGCAATCGTCCGATCCGGAGCCGGGACTGTCGGGCGTACACAAATCGCC
CGCAGAAGCGCGGCCGTCTGGACCGATGGCTGTGTAGAAGTACTCGCCGATAGTGGAAACCGACGCCCCA
GCACTCGTCCGAGGGCAAAGGAATAGATGCATGGCTTTCGTGACCGGGCTTCAAACAATGATGTGCGATG
GTGTGGTTCCCGGTTGGCGGAGTCTTTGTCTACTTTGGTTGTCTGTCGCAGGTCGGTAGACCGCAAATGA
GCAACTGATGGATTGTTGCCAGCGATACTATAATTCACATGGATGGTCTTTGTCGATCAGTAGCTAGTGA
GAGAGAGAGAACATCTATCCACAATGTCGAGTGTCTATTAGACATACTCCGAGAATAAAGTCAACTGTGT
CTGTGATCTAAAGATCGATTCGGCAGTCGAGTAGCGTATAACAACTCCGAGTACCAGCGAAAGCACGTCG
TGACAGGAGCAGGGCTTTGCCAACTGCGCAACCTTGCTTGAATGAGGATACACGGGGTGCAACATGGCTG
TACTGATCCATCGCAACCAAAATTTCTGTTTATAGATCAAGCTGGTAGATTCCAATTACTCCACCTCTTG
CGCTTCTCCATGACATGTAAGTGCACGTGGAAACCATACCCAAATTGCCTACAGCTGCGGAGCATGAGCC
TATGGCGATCAGTCTGGTCATGTTAACCAGCCTGTGCTCTGACGTTAATGCAGAATAGCTTCGCGTGATC
TTACGGCATTATACGTATGATCGGTCCACGATCAGCTAGATTATCTAGTCAGCTTGATGTCATAGCTGTT
TCCTGAGGCTCAATACTGACCATTTAAATCATACCTGACCTCCATAGCAGAAAGTCAAAAGCCTCCGACC
GGAGGCTTTTGACTTGATCGGCACGTAAGAGGTTCCAACTTTCACCATAATGAAATAAGATCACTACCGG
GCGTATTTTTTGAGTTATCGAGATTTTCAGGAGCTAAGGAAGCTAAAATGAGCCATATTCAACGGGAAAC
GTCTTGCTTGAAGCCGCGATTAAATTCCAACATGGATGCTGATTTATATGGGTATAAATGGGCTCGCGAT
AATGTCGGGCAATCAGGTGCGACAATCTATCGATTGTATGGGAAGCCCGATGCGCCAGAGTTGTTTCTGA
AACATGGCAAAGGTAGCGTTGCCAATGATGTTACAGATGAGATGGTCAGGCTAAACTGGCTGACGGAATT
TATGCCTCTTCCGACCATCAAGCATTTTATCCGTACTCCTGATGATGCATGGTTACTCACCACTGCGATC
CCAGGGAAAACAGCATTCCAGGTATTAGAAGAATATCCTGATTCAGGTGAAAATATTGTTGATGCGCTGG
CAGTGTTCCTGCGCCGGTTGCATTCGATTCCTGTTTGTAATTGTCCTTTTAACGGCGATCGCGTATTTCG
TCTCGCTCAGGCGCAATCACGAATGAATAACGGTTTGGTTGGTGCGAGTGATTTTGATGACGAGCGTAAT
GGCTGGCCTGTTGAACAAGTCTGGAAAGAAATGCATAAACTCTTGCCATTCTCACCGGATTCAGTCGTCA
CTCATGGTGATTTCTCACTTGATAACCTTATTTTTGACGAGGGGAAATTAATAGGTTGTATTGATGTTGG
ACGAGTCGGAATCGCAGACCGATACCAGGATCTTGCCATCCTATGGAACTGCCTCGGTGAGTTTTCTCCT
TCATTACAGAAACGGCTTTTTCAAAAATATGGTATTGATAATCCTGATATGAATAAATTGCAGTTTCACT
TGATGCTCGATGAGTTTTTCTAATGAGGACCTAAATGTAATCACCTGGCTCACCTTCGGGTGGGCCTTTC
TGCGTTGCTGGCGTTTTTCCATAGGCTCCGCCCCCCTGACGAGCATCACAAAAATCGATGCTCAAGTCAG
AGGTGGCGAAACCCGACAGGACTATAAAGATACCAGGCGTTTCCCCCTGGAAGCTCCCTCGTGCGCTCTC
CTGTTCCGACCCTGCCGCTTACCGGATACCTGTCCGCCTTTCTCCCTTCGGGAAGCGTGGCGCTTTCTCA
TAGCTCACGCTGTAGGTATCTCAGTTCGGTGTAGGTCGTTCGCTCCAAGCTGGGCTGTGTGCACGAACCC
CCCGTTCAGCCCGACCGCTGCGCCTTATCCGGTAACTATCGTCTTGAGTCCAACCCGGTAAGACACGACT
TATCGCCACTGGCAGCAGCCACTGGTAACAGGATTAGCAGAGCGAGGTATGTAGGCGGTGCTACAGAGTT
CTTGAAGTGGTGGCCTAACTACGGCTACACTAGAAGAACAGTATTTGGTATCTGCGCTCTGCTGAAGCCA
GTTACCTCGGAAAAAGAGTTGGTAGCTCTTGATCCGGCAAACAAACCACCGCTGGTAGCGGTGGTTTTTT
TGTTTGCAAGCAGCAGATTACGCGCAGAAAAAAAGGATCTCAAGAAGATCCTTTGATTTTCTACCGAAGA
AAGGCCCACCCGTGTAAAACGACGGCCAGTTTATCTAGTCAGCTTGATTCTAGCTGATCGTGGACCGGAA
GGTGAGCCAGTGAGTTGATTGCAGTCCAGTTACGCTGGAGTCTGAGGCTCGTCCTGAATGATATGCGGCC
CGCTGTAGGTCAATTGCGACTTGGAGGAAGGGATCCGCCAAGGATGCTCTGGATCCGCATCCGGCCGCTC
TTGCGCCCCATCAATCGCCCGACTATAAATCGAACTACTTTCGGCATCTTCTAGACTTCCTAATACCGCC
TAGTCATAGCAGATTCAAGCTGAGAACACCACAAGTAAATATCACCCATCATGCTTACCCTGACCGTCCC
TGAAAACTACGGGTATGTGCCAATTCTACAATTCCTTGCAGACAATGCCATTCTCCCCATGAAGTCTGAT
GCTAACTATCCTGCAGCTCTGTCATTGCCGTCGCTCTGGGTGCCATCCCCGTCCTGAGCTTCGTCCATGG
CGCCGTCGTGTCTCGTCTCCGCAAGGAAGCTGATTGCCCCTACCCTCACTGCTATGCGACCGTAGAGCAG
TGCAAGACCAACGTAAGCCAACCTCACACAAACAGGATTCCTCGAGCTAACATACATTCCGAACCGTGCA
GCCCAAGGCCGAGCAGTTCAACTGCGCTCAGCGCGCTCATGCCAACTTCCTTGAGAACTCCAGCCAAACT
ATGCTCTTCCTCCTGGTAGCTGGACTGAAGTACCCCCAGTTGGCGACTGGCCTCGGAAGCATCTGGGTCC
TCGGTCGCTCACTGTTCCTTTACGGATATGTGTACTCCGGCAAGCCGCGGGGTCGCGGTCGTTTGTACGG
CAGCTTCTACTTGCTTGCACAGGGAGCTCTCTGGGGCTTGACGTCTTTTGGAGTTGCGAGGGAGTTGATT
TCCTACTTCTAAGTTTGGACTGAATCCGTGGTGTGATTGAGGTGATTGGCGATGTTTGGCTATACCAGCT
ATATGTAATAATCTCTACTGTATACTACTATTCAACGCATTTTACTATGCGTGCTGCTAGGGTCGGCAAT
GACAATGGCAATCTGACTGACGTGGTCTATTTCTCCATGTGCAGCAGGGAATACGAGCTCCAATGGACCT
CGGGAGTGGCACAGTCAATGGCAAGGAAACT
Features (pLannotate 1.2.2; 8 found; start..end, strand, type, name):
    821..1843    +  CDS            hph: KHYB_ECOLX - Experimental evidence at protein level: Swiss-Prot protein existence level 1. The aminoglycoside phosphotransferases achieve inactivation of their antibiotic substrates by phosphorylation. Only phosphorylates hygromycin and closely related compounds such as demethyl analogs and destomycin. From Escherichia coli.
   2573..2604    +  terminator     tonB terminator: bidirectional E. coli tonB-P14 transcription terminator
   2605..2707    +  promoter       cat promoter: promoter of the E. coli cat gene encoding chloramphenicol acetyltransferase
   2708..3523    +  CDS            KanR: aminoglycoside phosphotransferase; aph(3')-Ia; confers resistance to kanamycin in bacteria or G418 (Geneticin®) in eukaryotes
   3547..3574    +  terminator     T7Te terminator: phage T7 early transcription terminator
   3586..4173    -  rep_origin     ori: high-copy-number ColE1/pMB1/pBR322/pUC origin of replication
   4195..4214    -  terminator     T3Te terminator (fragment): phage T3 early transcription terminator
   4213..4230    -  CDS            lacZα (fragment): LacZα fragment of β-galactosidase; lacZ fragment
