[The description below was written by a language model from this plasmid's Addgene catalogue record and pLannotate feature annotations shown in this document.]
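Description:
pMST635- BB3_L_AC_hyg_KanOri_pyrG5 is a 5,351 bp empty recipient backbone from a modular cloning toolkit developed for metabolic pathway construction and gene integration in the filamentous fungus Aspergillus niger. It is catalogued as a "BB3" level recipient carrying the "AC" linker combination and is intended for homologous integration at the pyrG locus. The repository lists the vector type as bacterial expression, but that reflects its propagation host, since its stated purpose is as an assembly and integration vehicle. In E. coli it is maintained through a high-copy ColE1/pUC-type origin and selected with kanamycin. The KanR gene (aph(3')-Ia) is driven by the cat promoter and insulated by the tonB terminator upstream and the T7Te terminator downstream. A T3Te terminator fragment lies on the other side of the origin.

The fungal selection marker is the E. coli hph gene, which encodes hygromycin B phosphotransferase and matches the hygromycin marker listed in the record. The automated annotation does not identify the promoter or terminator controlling hph. It also does not annotate the pyrG homology sequence, the AC linker or fusion sites, or the cloning sites. Large stretches of the plasmid therefore carry no features, and these elements presumably lie within them. A very short lacZα fragment is detected next to the T3Te fragment, and its role is not stated. No insert is present, and the cloning method is recorded as unknown. In use, expression units assembled at lower levels of the system would be combined in this backbone. The resulting construct would then be introduced into A. niger for targeted integration at pyrG, with transformants selected on hygromycin.
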