Addgene plasmid #90280: pMST635- BB3_L_AC_hyg_KanOri_pyrG5
Purpose: (Empty Backbone) BB3 recipient for homologous integration in pyrG locus with linker AC
Depositing lab: Michael Sauer. Depositing organization: Universitaet fur Bodenkultur Wien (BOKU-WIEN). Publication: An efficient tool for metabolic pathway construction and gene integration for Aspergillus niger. Sarkari P, Marx H, Blumhoff ML, Mattanovich D, Sauer M, Steiger MG. Bioresour Technol. 2017 May 4. pii: S0960-8524(17)30643-0. doi: 10.1016/j.biortech.2017.05.004. PubMed 28533066.
Backbone
  Vector backbone: BB3_L_AC_hyg_KanOri_pyrG5
  Backbone size (bp): 5351
  Vector type: Bacterial Expression
  Selectable markers: Hygromycin
Growth in bacteria
  Bacterial resistance: Kanamycin, 50 μg/mL
  Growth temperature: 37°C
  Growth strain: DH5alpha
  Copy number: Unknown
Gene/Insert
  Cloning method: Unknown
Terms and licenses: Academic/Nonprofit Terms; Industry Terms: Not Available to Industry
How to cite: pMST635- BB3_L_AC_hyg_KanOri_pyrG5 was a gift from Michael Sauer (Addgene plasmid # 90280 ; http://n2t.net/addgene:90280 ; RRID:Addgene_90280)
